Addgene plasmid #126342: pGWB14-LYX124
Purpose: With a Nicotiana benthamiana transcription factor in PGWB14 backbone, for Agrobacterium mediated transient or stable expression corresponding transcription factor fused with a C-terminal HA tag.
Depositing lab: Silin Zhong. Depositing organization: Chinese University of Hong Kong.
Backbone
  Vector backbone: pGWB14
  Vector type: Plant Expression
  Selectable markers: Hygromycin
Growth in bacteria
  Bacterial resistance: Kanamycin, 50 μg/mL
  Growth temperature: 37°C
  Growth strain: DH5alpha
  Copy number: Low Copy
Gene/Insert
  Gene/Insert name: Niben101Scf00725g03014.1
  Species: Nicotiana benthamiana
  Promoter: CaMV 35S
  Tag / fusion protein: HA (C terminal on insert)
  Cloning method: Gibson Cloning
Terms and licenses: Academic/Nonprofit Terms; Industry Terms: Not Available to Industry
How to cite: pGWB14-LYX124 was a gift from Silin Zhong (Addgene plasmid # 126342 ; http://n2t.net/addgene:126342 ; RRID:Addgene_126342)
