[The description below was written by a language model from this plasmid's Addgene catalogue record and pLannotate feature annotations shown in this document.]
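Description:
pGWB14-LYX124 is a large (about 16.6 kb) binary plant expression plasmid built on the pGWB14 backbone for Agrobacterium-mediated transient or stable expression of a Nicotiana benthamiana transcription factor. The backbone carries the broad-host-range IncP replication system, with oriV and the trans-acting trfA replication protein, which allows low-copy maintenance in both E. coli and Agrobacterium. An oriT with traJ permits conjugal mobilisation. Bacterial selection is by kanamycin, through an aphA-3 type KanR gene located outside the T-DNA. The many short fragments annotated across the plasmid (tetR/tetA, an IS1 element, lacI, lacZα, M13 sequences and others) appear to be remnants of the vector's ancestry, not working parts.

Between the nopaline-type right and left T-DNA border repeats are three plant cassettes. The payload is the coding sequence of gene model Niben101Scf00725g03014.1, driven by the strong constitutive CaMV 35S promoter. It is flanked by attB1 and attB2 Gateway sites, although the record lists Gibson assembly as the cloning method. The insert is fused at its C terminus to a triple HA epitope and is followed by a NOS terminator. Automated annotation finds similarity between the insert and rice MYBS1, which suggests a MYB-related DNA-binding protein, but the record does not otherwise characterise it. On either side of this unit are a NOS promoter–NeoR/KanR–NOS terminator cassette and a 35S-driven hygromycin phosphotransferase cassette. These provide selection of transformed plant tissue, and hygromycin is the catalogued marker. The HA tag allows immunodetection or immunoprecipitation of the expressed factor, though the record states no specific downstream application.
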