Features (pLannotate 1.2.2; 41 found; start..end, strand, type, name):
      3..89      -  CDS            traI (fragment): TRAI6_ECOLX - Experimental evidence at protein level: Swiss-Prot protein existence level 1. The initiation process of transfer DNA synthesis requires the interaction of at least three plasmid-specific components (TraH, I, and J) at the transfer origin resulting in the assembly of a specialised nucleoprotein complex - the relaxosome. Site- and strand-specific cleavage at the transfer origin is dependent on TraI and TraJ. From Escherichia coli.
    127..498     -  CDS            traJ: oriT-recognizing protein; traJ
    531..640     -  oriT           oriT: incP origin of transfer
    772..962     +  rep_origin     ori (fragment): high-copy-number ColE1/pMB1/pBR322/pUC origin of replication
   1321..1971    -  CDS            TetR: tetracycline resistance regulatory protein; tetR
   2077..2326    +  CDS            TcR (fragment): tetracycline efflux protein; tetA; confers resistance to tetracycline
   2436..2460    -  misc_feature   RB T-DNA repeat: right border repeat from nopaline C58 T-DNA
   2616..2799    +  promoter       NOS promoter: nopaline synthase promoter NOS promoter
   2820..3614    +  CDS            NeoR/KanR: aminoglycoside phosphotransferase from Tn5; aph(3')-II (or nptII); confers resistance to neomycin, kanamycin, and G418 (Geneticin®)
   3635..3784    +  CDS            ble (fragment): BLE_KLEPN - Experimental evidence at protein level: Swiss-Prot protein existence level 1. Binding protein with a strong affinity to the bleomycin family of antibiotics. Binds to CL990; an antimitotic-antibiotic compound. From Klebsiella pneumoniae.
   3791..3997    +  CDS            ocd (fragment): OCD_AGRFC - Experimental evidence at protein level: Swiss-Prot protein existence level 1. Catalyzes the conversion of L-ornithine into L-proline with release of ammonia. Is involved in the utilization of nopaline, a catabolic pathway that proceeds through L-arginine and L-ornithine to L-proline. Nopaline is a predominant opine in plant cells transformed with Ti plasmid pTiC58. From Agrobacterium fabrum (strain C58 / ATCC 33970) (Agrobacterium tumefaciens (strain C58)).
   4004..4256    +  terminator     NOS terminator: nopaline synthase terminator and poly(A) signal
   4260..4703    +  CDS            M13 gene III (fragment) (sequence partly withheld): pIII; III; minor coat protein
   4702..4792    +  CDS            lacI (fragment): lac repressor; lacI; The lac repressor binds to the lac operator to inhibit transcription in E. coli. This inhibition can be relieved by adding lactose or isopropyl-β-D-thiogalactopyranoside (IPTG).
   4805..4826    +  protein_bind   CAP binding site: CAP binding activates transcription in the presence of cAMP. E. coli catabolite activator protein
   4841..4871    +  promoter       lac promoter: promoter for the E. coli lac operon
   4875..4897    +  protein_bind   lac operator (fragment): The lac repressor binds to the lac operator to inhibit transcription in E. coli. This inhibition can be relieved by adding lactose or isopropyl-β-D-thiogalactopyranoside (IPTG). lac repressor encoded by lacI
   4932..4952    -  misc_feature   MCS (fragment): pUC18/19 multiple cloning site
   5443..5784    +  promoter       CaMV 35S promoter: strong constitutive promoter from cauliflower mosaic virus
   5810..5834    +  protein_bind   attB1: mutant version of attB; recombination site for the Gateway® BP reaction BP Clonase™
   5876..6709    +  CDS            MYBS1 (fragment): MYBS1_ORYSJ - Experimental evidence at protein level: Swiss-Prot protein existence level 1. Transcription activator that binds to 5'-TATCCA-3' elements in gene promoters. Derepresses strongly the sugar-repressed transcription of promoters containing SRS or 5'-TATCCA-3' elements. Functions with GAMYB to integrate diverse nutrient starvation and gibberellin (GA) signaling pathways during germination of grains. Sugar, nitrogen and phosphate starvation signals converge and interconnect with GA to promote the co-nuclear import of MYBS1 and GAMYB, resulting in the expression of a large set of GA-ind
   6738..6762    -  protein_bind   attB2: mutant version of attB; recombination site for the Gateway® BP reaction BP Clonase™
   6791..6880    +  CDS            3xHA: three tandem HA epitope tags
   6914..7166    +  terminator     NOS terminator: nopaline synthase terminator and poly(A) signal
   7595..7847    -  terminator     NOS terminator: nopaline synthase terminator and poly(A) signal
   7871..8299    -  CDS            nos (fragment): DHNO_AGRT7 - Protein inferred from homology: Swiss-Prot protein existence level 3. From Agrobacterium tumefaciens (strain T37).
   8315..9340    -  CDS            HygR: aminoglycoside phosphotransferase from E. coli; aph(4)-Ia; confers resistance to hygromycin
   9350..9694    -  promoter       CaMV 35S promoter: strong constitutive promoter from cauliflower mosaic virus
   9351..9397    -  promoter       minimal CaMV 35S promoter: minimal 35S promoter from cauliflower mosaic virus
   9832..9987    +  CDS            lacZα (fragment) (sequence partly withheld): LacZα fragment of β-galactosidase; lacZ fragment
   9985..10285   +  rep_origin     M13 ori (fragment) (sequence partly withheld): M13 bacteriophage origin of replication; arrow indicates direction of (+) strand synthesis
  10286..10416   +  CDS            lacI (fragment): lac repressor; lacI; The lac repressor binds to the lac operator to inhibit transcription in E. coli. This inhibition can be relieved by adding lactose or isopropyl-β-D-thiogalactopyranoside (IPTG).
  10470..10494   -  misc_feature   LB T-DNA repeat: left border repeat from nopaline C58 T-DNA
  11951..12070   -  CDS            tetR (fragment): TETR1_ECOLX - Experimental evidence at protein level: Swiss-Prot protein existence level 1. TetR is the repressor of the tetracycline resistance element; its N-terminal region forms a helix-turn-helix structure and binds DNA. Binding of tetracycline to TetR reduces the repressor affinity for the tetracycline resistance gene (tetA) promoter operator sites. From Escherichia coli.
  12090..13238   -  CDS            trfA: trans-acting replication protein that binds to and activates oriV
  13537..14331   -  CDS            KanR: aminoglycoside phosphotransferase; aphA-3; confers resistance to kanamycin
  14523..15290   +  mobile_element IS1: prokaryotic transposable element IS1
  15299..15448   -  CDS            satA (fragment): STA_BACSU - Also known as yyaR. Experimental evidence at protein level: Swiss-Prot protein existence level 1. Involved in resistance to streptothricin, a broad-spectrum antibiotic produced by streptomycetes. Detoxifies streptothricin via acetylation of the beta amino group of the first beta-lysyl moiety of streptothricin. From Bacillus subtilis (strain 168).
  15447..15641   -  CDS            satA (fragment): STA_BACSU - Also known as yyaR. Experimental evidence at protein level: Swiss-Prot protein existence level 1. Involved in resistance to streptothricin, a broad-spectrum antibiotic produced by streptomycetes. Detoxifies streptothricin via acetylation of the beta amino group of the first beta-lysyl moiety of streptothricin. From Bacillus subtilis (strain 168).
  15644..15919   -  CDS            klaC (fragment): KLAC_ECOLX - Also known as telB. Protein predicted: Swiss-Prot protein existence level 4. Belongs to the kla operon, which is associated with cryptic tellurite resistance, and IncW plasmid fertility inhibition. From Escherichia coli.
  15983..16614   -  rep_origin     oriV: incP origin of replication
>Addgene plasmid #126342 | pGWB14-LYX124 | addgene full sequence | sequence record 247297 | Addgene NGS Result
TCGGTCTTGCCTTGCTCGTCGGTGATGTACTTCACCAGCTCCGCGAAGTCGCTCTTCTTGATGGAGCGCA
TGGGGACGTGCTTGGCAATCACGCGCACCCCCCGGCCGTTTTAGCGGCTAAAAAAGTCATGGCTCTGCCC
TCGGGCGGACCACGCCCATCATGACCTTGCCAAGCTCGTCCTGCTTCTCTTCGATCTTCGCCAGCAGGGC
GAGGATCGTGGCATCACCGAACCGCGCCGTGCGCGGGTCGTCGGTGAGCCAGAGTTTCAGCAGGCCGCCC
AGGCGGCCCAGGTCGCCATTGATGCGGGCCAGCTCGCGGACGTGCTCATAGTCCACGACGCCCGTGATTT
TGTAGCCCTGGCCGACGGCCAGCAGGTAGGCCGACAGGCTCATGCCGGCCGCCGCCGCCTTTTCCTCAAT
CGCTCTTCGTTCGTCTGGAAGGCAGTACACCTTGATAGGTGGGCTGCCCTTCCTGGTTGGCTTGGTTTCA
TCAGCCATCCGCTTGCCCTCATCTGTTACGCCGGCGGTAGCCGGCCAGCCTCGCAGAGCAGGATTCCCGT
TGAGCACCGCCAGGTGCGAATAAGGGACAGTGAAGAAGGAACACCCGCTCGCGGGTGGGCCTACTTCACC
TATCCTGCCCGGCTGACGCCGTTGGATACACCAAGGAAAGTCTACACGAACCCTTTGGCAAAATCCTGTA
TATCGTGCGAAAAAGGATGGATATACCGAAAAAATCGCTATAATGACCCCGAAGCAGGGTTATGCAGCGG
AAAAGCGCCACGCTTCCCGAAGGGAGAAAGGCGGACAGGTATCCGGTAAGCGGCAGGGTCGGAACAGGAG
AGCGCACGAGGGAGCTTCCAGGGGGAAACGCCTGGTATCTTTATAGTCCTGTCGGGTTTCGCCACCTCTG
ACTTGAGCGTCGATTTTTGTGATGCTCGTCAGGGGGGCGGAGCCTATGGAAAAACGCCAGCAACGCGGCC
TTTTTACGGTTCCTGGCCTTTTGCTGGCCTTTTGCTCACATGTTCTTTCCTGCGTTATCCCCTGATTCTG
TGGATAACCGTATTACCGCCTTTGAGTGAGCTGATACCGCTCGCCGCAGCCGAACGACCGAGCGCAGCGA
GTCAGTGAGCGAGGAAGCGGAAGAGCGCCAGAAGGCCGCCAGAGAGGCCGAGCGCGGCCGTGAGGCTTGG
ACGCTAGGGCAGGGCATGAAAAAGCCCGTAGCGGGCTGCTACGGGCGTCTGACGCGGTGGAAAGGGGGAG
GGGATGTTGTCTACATGGCTCTGCTGTAGTGAGTGGGTTGCGCTCCGGCAGCGGTCCTGATCAATCGTCA
CCCTTTCTCGGTCCTTCAACGTTCCTGACAACGAGCCTCCTTTTCGCCAATCCATCGACAATCACCGCGA
GTCCCTGCTCGAACGCTGCGTCCGGACCGGCTTCGTCGAAGGCGTCTATCGCGGCCCGCAACAGCGGCGA
GAGCGGAGCCTGTTCAACGGTGCCGCCGCGCTCGCCGGCATCGCTGTCGCCGGCCTGCTCCTCAAGCACG
GCCCCAACAGTGAAGTAGCTGATTGTCATCAGCGCATTGACGGCGTCCCCGGCCGAAAAACCCGCCTCGC
AGAGGAAGCGAAGCTGCGCGTCGGCCGTTTCCATCTGCGGTGCGCCCGGTCGCGTGCCGGCATGGATGCG
CGCGCCATCGCGGTAGGCGAGCAGCGCCTGCCTGAAGCTGCGGGCATTCCCGATCAGAAATGAGCGCCAG
TCGTCGTCGGCTCTCGGCACCGAATGCGTATGATTCTCCGCCAGCATGGCTTCGGCCAGTGCGTCGAGCA
GCGCCCGCTTGTTCCTGAAGTGCCAGTAAAGCGCCGGCTGCTGAACCCCCAACCGTTCCGCCAGTTTGCG
TGTCGTCAGACCGTCTACGCCGACCTCGTTCAACAGGTCCAGGGCGGCACGGATCACTGTATTCGGCTGC
AACTTTGTCATGCTTGACACTTTATCACTGATAAACATAATATGTCCACCAACTTATCAGTGATAAAGAA
TCCGCGCGTTCAATCGGACCAGCGGAGGCTGGTCCGGAGGCCAGACGTGAAACCCAACATACCCCTGATC
GTAATTCTGAGCACTGTCGCGCTCGACGCTGTCGGCATCGGCCTGATTATGCCGGTGCTGCCGGGCCTCC
TGCGCGATCTGGTTCACTCGAACGACGTCACCGCCCACTATGGCATTCTGCTGGCGCTGTATGCGTTGGT
GCAATTTGCCTGCGCACCTGTGCTGGGCGCGCTGTCGGATCGTTTCGGGCGGCGGCCAATCTTGCTCGTC
TCGCTGGCCGGCGCCAGATCTGGGGAACCCTGTGGTTGGCATGCACATACAAATGGACGAACGGATAAAC
CTTTTCACGCCCTTTTAAATATCCGATTATTCTAATAAACGCTCTTTTCTCTTAGGTTTACCCGCCAATA
TATCCTGTCAAACACTGATAGTTTAAACTGAAGGCGGGAAACGACAATCTGATCATGAGCGGAGAATTAA
GGGAGTCACGTTATGACCCCCGCCGATGACGCGGGACAAGCCGTTTTACGTTTGGAACTGACAGAACCGC
AACGTTGAAGGAGCCACTCAGCCGCGGGTTTCTGGAGTTTAATGAGCTAAGCACATACGTCAGAAACCAT
TATTGCGCGTTCAAAAGTCGCCTAAGGTCACTATCAGCTAGCAAATATTTCTTGTCAAAAATGCTCCACT
GACGTTCCATAAATTCCCCTCGGTATCCAATTAGAGTCTCATATTCACTCTCAATCCAAATAATCTGCAC
CGGATCTGGATCGTTTCGCATGATTGAACAAGATGGATTGCACGCAGGTTCTCCGGCCGCTTGGGTGGAG
AGGCTATTCGGCTATGACTGGGCACAACAGACAATCGGCTGCTCTGATGCCGCCGTGTTCCGGCTGTCAG
CGCAGGGGCGCCCGGTTCTTTTTGTCAAGACCGACCTGTCCGGTGCCCTGAATGAACTGCAGGACGAGGC
AGCGCGGCTATCGTGGCTGGCCACGACGGGCGTTCCTTGCGCAGCTGTGCTCGACGTTGTCACTGAAGCG
GGAAGGGACTGGCTGCTATTGGGCGAAGTGCCGGGGCAGGATCTCCTGTCATCTCACCTTGCTCCTGCCG
AGAAAGTATCCATCATGGCTGATGCAATGCGGCGGCTGCATACGCTTGATCCGGCTACCTGCCCATTCGA
CCACCAAGCGAAACATCGCATCGAGCGAGCACGTACTCGGATGGAAGCCGGTCTTGTCGATCAGGATGAT
CTGGACGAAGAGCATCAGGGGCTCGCGCCAGCCGAACTGTTCGCCAGGCTCAAGGCGCGCATGCCCGACG
GCGATGATCTCGTCGTGACCCATGGCGATGCCTGCTTGCCGAATATCATGGTGGAAAATGGCCGCTTTTC
TGGATTCATCGACTGTGGCCGGCTGGGTGTGGCGGACCGCTATCAGGACATAGCGTTGGCTACCCGTGAT
ATTGCTGAAGAGCTTGGCGGCGAATGGGCTGACCGCTTCCTCGTGCTTTACGGTATCGCCGCTCCCGATT
CGCAGCGCATCGCCTTCTATCGCCTTCTTGACGAGTTCTTCTGAGCGGGACTCTGGGGTTCGAAATGACC
GACCAAGCGACGCCCAACCTGCCATCACGAGATTTCGATTCCACCGCCGCCTTCTATGAAAGGTTGGGCT
TCGGAATCGTTTTCCGGGACGCCGGCTGGATGATCCTCCAGCGCGGGGATCTCATGCTGGAGTTCTTCGC
CCACGGGATCTCTGCGGAACAGGCGGTCGAAGGTGCCGATATCATTACGACAGCAACGGCCGACAAGCAC
AACGCCACGATCCTGAGCGACAATATGATCGGGCCCGGCGTCCACATCAACGGCGTCGGCGGCGACTGCC
CAGGCAAGACCGAGATGCACCGCGATATCTTGCTGCGTTCGGATATTTTCGTGGAGTTCCCGCCACAGAC
CCGGATGATCCCCGATCGTTCAAACATTTGGCAATAAAGTTTCTTAAGATTGAATCCTGTTGCCGGTCTT
GCGATGATTATCATATAATTTCTGTTGAATTACGTTAAGCATGTAATAATTAACATGTAATGCATGACGT
TATTTATGAGATGGGTTTTTATGATTAGAGTCCCGCAATTATACATTTAATACGCGATAGAAAACAAAAT
ATAGCGCGCAAACTAGGATAAATTATCGCGCGCGGTGTCATCTATGTTACTAGATCGGGCCTCCTGTC
[82 nt withheld, positions 4269-4350]
GCTCTGAGGGA
[161 nt withheld, positions 4362-4522]
T
[41 nt withheld, positions 4524-4564]
T
[62 nt withheld, positions 4566-4627]
A
[35 nt withheld, positions 4629-4663]
CCTCCCTCAATCGGTTGAATGTCGCCCTTTTGTCTTTGGCCCAATACGCAAACCGCCTCTCCCCGCGCGT
TGGCCGATTCATTAATGCAGCTGGCACGACAGGTTTCCCGACTGGAAAGCGGGCAGTGAGCGCAACGCAA
TTAATGTGAGTTAGCTCACTCATTAGGCACCCCAGGCTTTACACTTTATGCTTCCGGCTCGTATGTTGTG
TGGAATTGTGAGCGGATAACAATTTCACACAGGAAACAGCTATGACCATGATTACGCCAAGCTTGCATGC
CTGCAGGTCCCCAGATTAGCCTTTTCAATTTCAGAAAGAATGCTAACCCACAGATGGTTAGAGAGGCTTA
CGCAGCAGGTCTCATCAAGACGATCTACCCGAGCAATAATCTCCAGGAAATCAAATACCTTCCCAAGAAG
GTTAAAGATGCAGTCAAAAGATTCAGGACTAACTGCATCAAGAACACAGAGAAAGATATATTTCTCAAGA
TCAGAAGTACTATTCCAGTATGGACGATTCAAGGCTTGCTTCACAAACCAAGGCAAGTAATAGAGATTGG
AGTCTCTAAAAAGGTAGTTCCCACTGAATCAAAGGCCATGGAGTCAAAGATTCAAATAGAGGACCTAACA
GAACTCGCCGTAAAGACTGGCGAACAGTTCATACAGAGTCTCTTACGACTCAATGACAAGAAGAAAATCT
TCGTCAACATGGTGGAGCACGACACACTTGTCTACTCCAAAAATATCAAAGATACAGTCTCAGAAGACCA
AAGGGCAATTGAGACTTTTCAACAAAGGGTAATATCCGGAAACCTCCTCGGATTCCATTGCCCAGCTATC
TGTCACTTTATTGTGAAGATAGTGGAAAAGGAAGGTGGCTCCTACAAATGCCATCATTGCGATAAAGGAA
AGGCCATCGTTGAAGATGCCTCTGCCGACAGTGGTCCCAAAGATGGACCCCCACCCACGAGGAGCATCGT
GGAAAAAGAAGACGTTCCAACCACGTCTTCAAAGCAAGTGGATTGATGTGATATCTCCACTGACGTAAGG
GATGACGCACAATCCCACTATCCTTCGCAAGACCCTTCCTCTATATAAGGAAGTTCATTTCATTTGGAGA
GAACACGGGGGACTCTAGAGTTATCAACAAGTTTGTACAAAAAAGCAGGCTCCACCACTAGTATGTCAGT
TTCAGATTTACCTTCAGAATTGTGGAGCAAAGAAGAAGAAAAAGCTTTTGAAAATGCAATTGCTGTGCAC
TGGGTTGAGGATTCTGAACAACAATGGGAGAAATTTGCTGAAGTGGTCCCCACTAAAACCATTGATGAAA
TTAAACGACATTATCAGCTCCTTGTTGATGATGTTGCAGCAATTGATGCTGGTCACGTTCCACTTCCTAA
TTATATAGGAGAAGAATCTTCTTCCTCTTCAAATAAGGAAACCAATTTAGGTTATTCTGGGTCAGTTGAC
AGACGCTCCAATTGTGGTTATACAAATGGATTTTCGGGTCCAACACATGACCCGATTGGCCATTCTGGTA
AAGGAAATTCTAAGGCCGAACAAGAAAGACGAAAGGGTATTCCTTGGACTGAAGAAGAACATAGGTTATT
TTTGCTAGGTTTAGACAAATTTGGGAAAGGAGATTGGAGGAGTATTTCAAGGAATTTTGTGATATCAAGA
ACACCAACACAAGTGGCTAGTCATGCCCAAAAGTACTTTATTCGTTTAAATTCAATGAATAGAGATAGAA
GAAGGTCAAGTATTCATGATATTACAAGTATTAACGGTGGAGATGTATCAACTCATCAGGCTCCTATTAC
GGGCCAACAGCCCAATCCAAATCCATCTAATCCAACTGCACTTGGGCCCAATATCAAGCATAGAAACCAG
CCCAATATGCATAGTTATGGCATGTACGGTGCTCCGATGGGACATCCCGTCGCTGCTCCGCCGAGTCACA
TGGCGTCGGCCGTCGGAACTCCGGTTATGCTTCCTCATGGACACCATCCTCCTTATGTTCTTCCAGTTGC
ATATCCCATACCGCCGCCGCACGCGCCATCTATGCACCCCGGGGACCCAGCTTTCTTGTACAAAGTGGTT
GATAACAGCGGGTTAATTAACATCTTTTACCCATACGATGTTCCTGACTATGCGGGCTATCCCTATGACG
TCCCGGACTATGCAGGATCCTATCCATATGACGTTCCAGATTACGCTGCTCAGTGCAGCGCTTAGAGCTC
GAATTTCCCCGATCGTTCAAACATTTGGCAATAAAGTTTCTTAAGATTGAATCCTGTTGCCGGTCTTGCG
ATGATTATCATATAATTTCTGTTGAATTACGTTAAGCATGTAATAATTAACATGTAATGCATGACGTTAT
TTATGAGATGGGTTTTTATGATTAGAGTCCCGCAATTATACATTTAATACGCGATAGAAAACAAAATATA
GCGCGCAAACTAGGATAAATTATCGCGCGCGGTGTCATCTATGTTACTAGATCGGGAATTAGCTTCATCA
ACGCAAGACATGCGCACGACCGTCTGACAGGAGAGGAATTTCCGACGAGCACAGAAAGGACTTGCTCTTG
GACGTAGGCCTATTTCTCAGGCACATGTATCAAGTGTTCGGACGTGGGTTTTCGATGGTGTATCAGCCGC
CGCCAACTGGGAGATGAGGAGGCTTTCTTGGGGGGCAGTCAGCAGTTCATTTCACAAGACAGAGGAACTT
GTAAGGAGATGCACTGATTTATCTTGGCGCAAACCAGCAGGACGAATTAGTGGGAATAGCCCGCGAATAT
CTAAGTTATGCCTGTCGGCATGAGCAGAAACTTCCAATTCGAAACAGTTTGGAGAGGTTGTTTTTGGGCA
TACCTTTTGTTAGTCAGCCTCTCGATTGCTCATCGTCATTACACAGTACCGAAGTTTGATCGATCTAGTA
ACATAGATGACACCGCGCGCGATAATTTATCCTAGTTTGCGCGCTATATTTTGTTTTCTATCGCGTATTA
AATGTATAATTGCGGGACTCTAATCATAAAAACCCATCTCATAAATAACGTCATGCATTACATGTTAATT
ATTACATGCTTAACGTAATTCAACAGAAATTATATGATAATCATCGCAAGACCGGCAACAGGATTCAATC
TTAAGAAACTTTATTGCCAAATGTTTGAACGATCTGCTTCGACGCACTCCTTCTTTACTCCACCATCTCG
TCCTTATTGAAAACGTGGGTAGCACCAAAACGAATCAAGTCGCTGGAACTGAAGTTACCAATCACGCTGG
ATGATTTGCCAGTTGGATTAATCTTGCCTTTCCCCGCATGAATAATATTGATGAATGCATGCGTGAGGGG
TATTTCGATTTTGGCAATAGCTGCAATTGCCGCGACATCCTCCAACGAGCATAATTCTTCAGAAAAATAG
CGATGTTCCATGTTGTCAGGGCATGCATGATGCACGTTATGAGGTGACGGTGCTAGGCAGTATTCCCTCA
AAGTTTCATAGTCAGTATCATATTCATCATTGCATTCCTGCAAGAGAGAATTGAGACGCAATCCACACGC
TGCGGCAACCTTCCGGCGTTCGTGGTCTATTTGCTCTTGGACGTTGCAAACGTAAGTGTTGGATCCCGGT
CGGCATCTACTCTATTCCTTTGCCCTCGGACGAGTGCTGGGGCGTCGGTTTCCACTATCGGCGAGTACTT
CTACACAGCCATCGGTCCAGACGGCCGCGCTTCTGCGGGCGATTTGTGTACGCCCGACAGTCCCGGCTCC
GGATCGGACGATTGCGTCGCATCGACCCTGCGCCCAAGCTGCATCATCGAAATTGCCGTCAACCAAGCTC
TGATAGAGTTGGTCAAGACCAATGCGGAGCATATACGCCCGGAGCCGCGGCGATCCTGCAAGCTCCGGAT
GCCTCCGCTCGAAGTAGCGCGTCTGCTGCTCCATACAAGCCAACCACGGCCTCCAGAAGAAGATGTTGGC
GACCTCGTATTGGGAATCCCCGAACATCGCCTCGCTCCAGTCAATGACCGCTGTTATGCGGCCATTGTCC
GTCAGGACATTGTTGGAGCCGAAATCCGCGTGCACGAGGTGCCGGACTTCGGGGCAGTCCTCGGCCCAAA
GCATCAGCTCATCGAGAGCCTGCGCGACGGACGCACTGACGGTGTCGTCCATCACAGTTTGCCAGTGATA
CACATGGGGATCAGCAATCGCGCATATGAAATCACGCCATGTAGTGTATTGACCGATTCCTTGCGGTCCG
AATGGGCCGAACCCGCTCGTCTGGCTAAGATCGGCCGCAGCGATCGCATCCATGGCCTCCGCGACCGGCT
GCAGAACAGCGGGCAGTTCGGTTTCAGGCAGGTCTTGCAACGTGACACCCTGTGCACGGCGGGAGATGCA
ATAGGTCAGGCTCTCGCTGAATTCCCCAATGTCAAGCACTTCCGGAATCGGGAGCGCGGCCGATGCAAAG
TGCCGATAAACATAACGATCTTTGTAGAAACCATCGGCGCAGCTATTTACCCGCAGGACATATCCACGCC
CTCCTACATCGAAGCTGAAAGCACGAGATTCTTCGCCCTCCGAGAGCTGCATCAGGTCGGAGACGCTGTC
GAACTTTTCGATCAGAAACTTCTCGACAGACGTCGCGGTGAGTTCAGGCTTTTTCATATCGGGGTCGTCC
TCTCCAAATGAAATGAACTTCCTTATATAGAGGAAGGGTCTTGCGAAGGATAGTGGGATTGTGCGTCATC
CCTTACGTCAGTGGAGATATCACATCAATCCACTTGCTTTGAAGACGTGGTTGGAACGTCTTCTTTTTCC
ACGATGCTCCTCGTGGGTGGGGGTCCATCTTTGGGACCACTGTCGGCAGAGGCATCTTGAACGATAGCCT
TTCCTTTATCGCAATGATGGCATTTGTAGGTGCCACCTTCCTTTTCTACTGTCCTTTTGATGAAGTGACA
GATAGCTGGGCAATGGAATCCGAGGAGGTTTCCCGATATTACCCTTTGTTGAAAAGTCTCAATAGCCCTT
TGGTCTTCTGAGACTGTATCTTTGATATTCTTGGAGTAGACGAGAGTGTCGTGCTCCACCATGTTGACGG
ATCTCTAGGACGCGTCGACGCGTCGACGCGTCGACGCGTCGACGCGTCCTAGAAGCTAATTCACTGGCCG
TCGTTTTACAACGTCGTGACTGGGAAAACCCTGGCGTTACCCAACTTAATCGCCTTGCAGCACATCCCCC
TTTCGCCAGCTGGCGTAATAGCGAAGAGGCCCGCACCGATCGCCCTTCCCAACAGTTGCGCAGCCTGAAT
G
[44 nt withheld, positions 9985-10028]
C
[141 nt withheld, positions 10030-10170]
CCTTTGACGTTGGAGTCCACGTTCTTT
[37 nt withheld, positions 10198-10234]
ACCCTATCTCGGGCTATTCTTTTGATTTATAAGGGATTTTGCCGATTTCGGAACCACCATCAAACAGGAT
TTTCGCCTGCTGGGGCAAACCAGCGTGGACCGCTTGCTGCAACTCTCTCAGGGCCAGGCGGTGAAGGGCA
ATCAGCTGTTGCCCGTCTCACTGGTGAAAAGAAAAACCACCCCAGTACATTAAAAACGTCCGCAATGTGT
TATTAAGTTGTCTAAGCGTCAATTTGTTTACACCACAATATATCCTGCCACCAGCCAGCCAACAGCTCCC
CGACCGGCAGCTCGGCACAAAATCACCACTCGATACAGGCAGCCCATCAGTCCGGGACGGCGTCAGCGGG
AGAGCCGTTGTAAGGCGGCAGACTTTGCTCATGTTACCGATGCTATTCGGAAGAACGGCAACTAAGCTGC
CGGGTTTGAAACACGGATGATCTCGCGGAGGGTAGCATGTTGATTGTAACGATGACAGAGCGTTGCTGCC
TGTGATCAAATATCATCTCCCTCGCAGAGATCCGAATTATCAGCCTTCTTATTCATTTCTCGCTTAACCG
TGACAGGCTGTCGATCTTGAGAACTATGCCGACATAATAGGAAATCGCTGGATAAAGCCGCTGAGGAAGC
TGAGTGGCGCTATTTCTTTAGAAGTGAACGTTGACGATATCAACTCCCCTATCCATTGCTCACCGAATGG
TACAGGTCGGGGACCCGAAGTTCCGACTGTCGGCCTGATGCATCCCCGGCTGATCGACCCCAGATCTGGG
GCTGAGAAAGCCCAGTAAGGAAACAACTGTAGGTTCGAGTCGCGAGATCCCCCGGAACCAAAGGAAGTAG
GTTAAACCCGCTCCGATCAGGCCGAGCCACGCCAGGCCGAGAACATTGGTTCCTGTAGGCATCGGGATTG
GCGGATCAAACACTAAAGCTACTGGAACGAGCAGAAGTCCTCCGGCCGCCAGTTGCCAGGCGGTAAAGGT
GAGCAGAGGCACGGGAGGTTGCCACTTGCGGGTCAGCACGGTTCCGAACGCCATGGAAACCGCCCCCGCC
AGGCCCGCTGCGACGCCGACAGGATCTAGCGCTGCGTTTGGTGTCAACACCAACAGCGCCACGCCCGCAG
TTCCGCAAATAGCCCCCAGGACCGCCATCAATCGTATCGGGCTACCTAGCAGAGCGGCAGAGATGAACAC
GACCATCAGCGGCTGCACAGCGCCTACCGTCGCCGCGACCCCGCCCGGCAGGCGGTAGACCGAAATAAAC
AACAAGCTCCAGAATAGCGAAATATTAAGTGCGCCGAGGATGAAGATGCGCATCCACCAGATTCCCGTTG
GAATCTGTCGGACGATCATCACGAGCAATAAACCCGCCGGCAACGCCCGCAGCAGCATACCGGCGACCCC
TCGGCCTCGCTGTTCGGGCTCCACGAAAACGCCGGACAGATGCGCCTTGTGAGCGTCCTTGGGGCCGTCC
TCCTGTTTGAAGACCGACAGCCCAATGATCTCGCCGTCGATGTAGGCGCCGAATGCCACGGCATCTCGCA
ACCGTTCAGCGAACGCCTCCATGGGCTTTTTCTCCTCGTGCTCGTAAACGGACCCGAACATCTCTGGAGC
TTTCTTCAGGGCCGACAATCGGATCTCGCGGAAATCCTGCACGTCGGCCGCTCCAAGCCGTCGAATCTGA
GCCTTAATCACAATTGTCAATTTTAATCCTCTGTTTATCGGCAGTTCGTAGAGCGCGCCGTGCGTCCCGA
GCGATACTGAGCGAAGCAAGTGCGTCGAGCAGTGCCCGCTTGTTCCTGAAATGCCAGTAAAGCGCTGGCT
GCTGAACCCCCAGCCGGAACTGACCCCACAAGGCCCTAGCGTTTGCAATGCACCAGGTCATCATTGACCC
AGGCGTGTTCCACCAGGCCGCTGCCTCGCAACTCTTCGCAGGCTTCGCCGACCTGCTCGCGCCACTTCTT
CACGCGGGTGGAATCCGATCCGCACATGAGGCGGAAGGTTTCCAGCTTGAGCGGGTACGGCTCCCGGTGC
GAGCTGAAATAGTCGAACATCCGTCGGGCCGTCGGCGACAGCTTGCGGTACTTCTCCCATATGAATTTCG
TGTAGTGGTCGCCAGCAAACAGCACGACGATTTCCTCGTCGATCAGGACCTGGCAACGGGACGTTTTCTT
GCCACGGTCCAGGACGCGGAAGCGGTGCAGCAGCGACACCGATTCCAGGTGCCCAACGCGGTCGGACGTG
AAGCCCATCGCCGTCGCCTGTAGGCGCGACAGGCATTCCTCGGCCTTCGTGTAATACCGGCCATTGATCG
ACCAGCCCAGGTCCTGGCAAAGCTCGTAGAACGTGAAGGTGATCGGCTCGCCGATAGGGGTGCGCTTCGC
GTACTCCAACACCTGCTGCCACACCAGTTCGTCATCGTCGGCCCGCAGCTCGACGCCGGTGTAGGTGATC
TTCACGTCCTTGTTGACGTGGAAAATGACCTTGTTTTGCAGCGCCTCGCGCGGGATTTTCTTGTTGCGCG
TGGTGAACAGGGCAGAGCGGGCCGTGTCGTTTGGCATCGCTCGCATCGTGTCCGGCCACGGCGCAATATC
GAACAAGGAAAGCTGCATTTCCTTGATCTGCTGCTTCGTGTGTTTCAGCAACGCGGCCTGCTTGGCCTCG
CTGACCTGTTTTGCCAGGTCCTCGCCGGCGGTTTTTCGCTTCTTGGTCGTCATAGTTCCTCGCGTGTCGA
TGGTCATCGACTTCGCCAAACCTGCCGCCTCCTGTTCGAGACGACGCGAACGCTCCACGGCGGCCGATGG
CGCGGGCAGGGCAGGGGGAGCCAGTTGCACGCTGTCGCGCTCGATCTTGGCCGTAGCTTGCTGGACCATC
GAGCCGACGGACTGGAAGGTTTCGCGGGGCGCACGCATGACGGTGCGGCTTGCGATGGTTTCGGCATCCT
CGGCGGAAAACCCCGCGTCGATCAGTTCTTGCCTGTATGCCTTCCGGTCAAACGTCCGATTCATTCACCC
TCCTTGCGGGATTGCCCCGACTCACGCCGGGGCAATGTGCCCTTATTCCTGATTTGACCCGCCTGGTGCC
TTGGTGTCCAGATAATCCACCTTATCGGCAATGAAGTCGGTCCCGTAGACCGTCTGGCCGTCCTTCTCGT
ACTTGGTATTCCGAATCTTGCCCTGCACGAATACCAGCGACCCCTTGCCCAAATACTTGCCGTGGGCCTC
GGCCTGAGAGCCAAAACACTTGATGCGGAAGAAGTCGGTGCGCTCCTGCTTGTCGCCGGCATCGTTGCGC
CACATCTAGGTACTAAAACAATTCATCCAGTAAAATATAATATTTTATTTTCTCCCAATCAGGCTTGATC
CCCAGTAAGTCAAAAAATAGCTCGACATACTGTTCTTCCCCGATATCCTCCCTGATCGACCGGACGCAGA
AGGCAATGTCATACCACTTGTCCGCCCTGCCGCTTCTCCCAAGATCAATAAAGCCACTTACTTTGCCATC
TTTCACAAAGATGTTGCTGTCTCCCAGGTCGCCGTGGGAAAAGACAAGTTCCTCTTCGGGCTTTTCCGTC
TTTAAAAAATCATACAGCTCGCGCGGATCTTTAAATGGAGTGTCTTCTTCCCAGTTTTCGCAATCCACAT
CGGCCAGATCGTTATTCAGTAAGTAATCCAATTCGGCTAAGCGGCTGTCTAAGCTATTCGTATAGGGACA
ATCCGATATGTCGATGGAGTGAAAGAGCCTGATGCACTCCGCATACAGCTCGATAATCTTTTCAGGGCTT
TGTTCATCTTCATACTCTTCCGAGCAAAGGACGCCATCGGCCTCACTCATGAGCAGATTGCTCCAGCCAT
CATGCCGTTCAAAGTGCAGGACCTTTGGAACAGGCAGCTTTCCTTCCAGCCATAGCATCATGTCCTTTTC
CCGTTCCACATCATAGGTGGTCCCTTTATACCGGCTGTCCGTCATTTTTAAATATAGGTTTTCATTTTCT
CCCACCAGCTTATATACCTTAGCAGGAGACATTCCTTCCGTATCTTTTACGCAGCGGTATTTTTCGATCA
GTTTTTTCAATTCCGGTGATATTCTCATTTTAGCCATTTATTATTTCCTTCCTCTTTTCTACAGTATTTA
AAGATACCCCAAGAAGCTAATTATAACAAGACGAACTCCAATTCACTGTTCCTTGCATTCTAAAACCTTA
AATACCAGAAAACAGCTTTTTCAAAGTTGTTTTCAAAGTTGGCGTATAACATAGTATCGACGGAGCCGAT
TTTGAAACCACAATTATGGGTGATGCTGCCAACTTACTGATTTAGTGTATGATGGTGTTTTTGAGGTGCT
CCAGTGGCTTCTGTTTCTATCAGCTGTCCCTCCTGTTCAGCTACTGACGGGGTGGTGCGTAACGGCAAAA
GCACCGCCGGACATCAGCGCTATCTCTGCTCTCACTGCCGTAAAACATGGCAACTGCAGTTCACTTACAC
CGCTTCTCAACCCGGTACGCACCAGAAAATCATTGATATGGCCATGAATGGCGTTGGATGCCGGGCAACA
GCCCGCATTATGGGCGTTGGCCTCAACACGATTTTACGTCACTTAAAAAACTCAGGCCGCAGTCGGTAAC
CTCGCGCATACAGCCGGGCAGTGACGTCATCGTCTGCGCGGAAATGGACGAACAGTGGGGCTATGTCGGG
GCTAAATCGCGCCAGCGCTGGCTGTTTTACGCGTATGACAGTCTCCGGAAGACGGTTGTTGCGCACGTAT
TCGGTGAACGCACTATGGCGACGCTGGGGCGTCTTATGAGCCTGCTGTCACCCTTTGACGTGGTGATATG
GATGACGGATGGCTGGCCGCTGTATGAATCCCGCCTGAAGGGAAAGCTGCACGTAATCAGCAAGCGATAT
ACGCAGCGAATTGAGCGGCATAACCTGAATCTGAGGCAGCACCTGGCACGGCTGGGACGGAAGTCGCTGT
CGTTCTCAAAATCGGTGGAGCTGCATGACAAAGTCATCGGGCATTATCTGAACATAAAACACTATCAATA
AGTTGGAGTCATTACCCAATTATGATAGAATTTACAAGCTATAAGGTTATTGTCCTGGGTTTCAAGCATT
AGTCCATGCAAGTTTTTATGCTTTGCCCATTCTATAGATATATTGATAAGCGCGCTGCCTATGCCTTGCC
CCCTGAAATCCTTACATACGGCGATATCTTCTATATAAAAGATATATTATCTTATCAGTATTGTCAATAT
ATTCAAGGCAATCTGCCTCCTCATCCTCTTCATCCTCTTCGTCTTGGTAGCTTTTTAAATATGGCGCTTC
ATAGAGTAATTCTGTAAAGGTCCAATTCTCGTTTTCATACCTCGGTATAATCTTACCTATCACCTCAAAT
GGTTCGCTGGGTTTATCGCACCCCCGAACACGAGCACGGCACCCGCGACCACTATGCCAAGAATGCCCAA
GGTAAAAATTGCCGGCCCCGCCATGAAGTCCGTGAATGCCCCGACGGCCGAAGTGAAGGGCAGGCCGCCA
CCCAGGCCGCCGCCCTCACTGCCCGGCACCTGGTCGCTGAATGTCGATGCCAGCACCTGCGGCACGTCAA
TGCTTCCGGGCGTCGCGCTCGGGCTGATCGCCCATCCCGTTACTGCCCCGATCCCGGCAATGGCAAGGAC
TGCCAGCGCTGCCATTTTTGGGGTGAGGCCGTTCGCGGCCGAGGGGCGCAGCCCCTGGGGGGATGGGAGG
CCCGCGTTAGCGGGCCGGGAGGGTTCGAGAAGGGGGGGCACCCCCCTTCGGCGTGCGCGGTCACGCGCAC
AGGGCGCAGCCCTGGTTAAAAACAAGGTTTATAAATATTGGTTTAAAAGCAGGTTAAAAGACAGGTTAGC
GGTGGCCGAAAAACGGGCGGAAACCCTTGCAAATGCTGGATTTTCTGCCTGTGGACAGCCCCTCAAATGT
CAATAGGTGCGCCCCTCATCTGTCAGCACTCTGCCCCTCAAGTGTCAAGGATCGCGCCCCTCATCTGTCA
GTAGTCGCGCCCCTCAAGTGTCAATACCGCAGGGCACTTATCCCCAGGCTTGTCCACATCATCTGTGGGA
AACTCGCGTAAAATCAGGCGTTTTCGCCGATTTGCGAGGCTGGCCAGCTCCACGTCGCCGGCCGAAATCG
AGCCTGCCCCTCATCTGTCAACGCCGCGCCGGGTGAGTCGGCCCCTCAAGTGTCAACGTCCGCCCCTCAT
CTGTCAGTGAGGGCCAAGTTTTCCGCGAGGTATCCACAACGCCGGCGGCCGCGGTGTCTCGCACACGGCT
TCGACGGCGTTTCTGGCGCGTTTGCAGGGCCATAGACGGCCGCCAGCCCAGCGGCGAGGGCAACCAGCCC
GGTGAGCGTCGGAAAGGCGC
