>Addgene plasmid #126342 | pGWB14-LYX124 | depositor partial sequence | sequence record 241616 | Niben101Scf00725g03014.1
ATGTCAGTTTCAGATTTACCTTCAGAATTGTGGAGCAAAGAAGAAGAAAAAGCTTTTGAAAATGCAATTG
CTGTGCACTGGGTTGAGGATTCTGAACAACAATGGGAGAAATTTGCTGAAGTGGTCCCCACTAAAACCAT
TGATGAAATTAAACGACATTATCAGCTCCTTGTTGATGATGTTGCAGCAATTGATGCTGGTCACGTTCCA
CTTCCTAATTATATAGGAGAAGAATCTTCTTCCTCTTCAAATAAGGAAACCAATTTAGGTTATTCTGGGT
CAGTTGACAGACGCTCCAATTGTGGTTATACAAATGGATTTTCGGGTCCAACACATGACCCGATTGGCCA
TTCTGGTAAAGGAAATTCTAAGGCCGAACAAGAAAGACGAAAGGGTATTCCTTGGACTGAAGAAGAACAT
AGGTTATTTTTGCTAGGTTTAGACAAATTTGGGAAAGGAGATTGGAGGAGTATTTCAAGGAATTTTGTGA
TATCAAGAACACCAACACAAGTGGCTAGTCATGCCCAAAAGTACTTTATTCGTTTAAATTCAATGAATAG
AGATAGAAGAAGGTCAAGTATTCATGATATTACAAGTATTAACGGTGGAGATGTATCAACTCATCAGGCT
CCTATTACGGGCCAACAGCCCAATCCAAATCCATCTAATCCAACTGCACTTGGGCCCAATATCAAGCATA
GAAACCAGCCCAATATGCATAGTTATGGCATGTACGGTGCTCCGATGGGACATCCCGTCGCTGCTCCGCC
GAGTCACATGGCGTCGGCCGTCGGAACTCCGGTTATGCTTCCTCATGGACACCATCCTCCTTATGTTCTT
CCAGTTGCATATCCCATACCGCCGCCGCACGCGCCATCTATGCACTATTTCTATGTGTTTTCAGGAGTTA
ATCAACAATTATTTTGCACAACGTACAAGGGGATCTTTTTGGCATCT
